Addgene plasmid #155125: pTol2-ubi:loxP-mScarletNLS-SV40pA-loxp-QFGal4-SV40pA
Purpose: Tol2 vector containing Cre-inducible QFGal4-switch
Depositing lab: Bret Pearson. Depositing organization: Hospital for Sick Children. Publication: An optimized QF-binary expression system for use in zebrafish. Burgess J, Burrows JT, Sadhak R, Chiang S, Weiss A, D'Amata C, Molinaro AM, Zhu S, Long M, Hu C, Krause HM, Pearson BJ. Dev Biol. 2020 Jul 19. pii: S0012-1606(20)30202-5. doi: 10.1016/j.ydbio.2020.07.007. PubMed 32697972.
Backbone
  Vector backbone: pT2-Ip2GI
  Backbone size w/o insert (bp): 7424
  Total vector size (bp): 10448
  Vector type: Cre/Lox ; Zebrafish expression
Growth in bacteria
  Bacterial resistance: Ampicillin, 100 μg/mL
  Growth temperature: 37°C
  Growth strain: DH5alpha
  Copy number: High Copy
Gene/Insert
  Gene/Insert name: QFGal4-switch
  Species: S. cerevisiae (budding yeast), Synthetic; Neurospora crassa
  Insert size (bp): 3024
  GenBank ID: 855828 3875756
  Promoter: Ubi
  Cloning method: Restriction Enzyme; 5′ cloning site BamHI (destroyed during cloning); 3′ cloning site MluI (not destroyed)
  Sequencing primers: 5′ tgc ata caa ggt ttt atc ctg ct; 3′ GGA TAA CAA TTT CAC ACA GG
Terms and licenses: Academic/Nonprofit Terms; Industry Terms: Not Available to Industry
Depositor comments: Vector backbone derived from ubi:zebrabow (Plasmid #118219). mScarletNLS was codon-optimized for zebrafish by Tod Thiele (UTSC). ubi:QFGal4-switch can be used for Cre-dependent QFGal4 expression in lineage tracing experiments
How to cite: pTol2-ubi:loxP-mScarletNLS-SV40pA-loxp-QFGal4-SV40pA was a gift from Bret Pearson (Addgene plasmid # 155125 ; http://n2t.net/addgene:155125 ; RRID:Addgene_155125)
