[The description below was written by a language model from this plasmid's Addgene catalogue record and pLannotate feature annotations shown in this document.]
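Description:
pTol2-ubi:loxP-mScarletNLS-SV40pA-loxp-QFGal4-SV40pA is a roughly 10.4 kb Tol2 transposon vector for zebrafish transgenesis that carries a Cre-inducible "switch" cassette. It is built on the pT2-Ip2GI backbone, which the depositor notes derives from the ubi:zebrabow plasmid. In E. coli it is maintained as a high-copy plasmid through a ColE1/pUC-type origin and selected with ampicillin via the β-lactamase gene. The automated annotation also picks up pBluescript-type remnants (lac promoter/operator, T3 and partial T7 promoters, a partial M13 origin), Gateway attB1 and attB3 scars, and short hits to mouse tyrosinase, minP and CEN4 that are probably incidental matches. It does not annotate the Tol2 arms or the ubi promoter, which are known only from the catalogue entry.

The payload lies on the reverse strand of the sequenced record. The Ubi promoter, presumably the broadly active zebrafish ubiquitin promoter, drives a loxP-flanked, zebrafish codon-optimised, nuclear-localised mScarlet followed by an SV40 polyadenylation signal. This floxed unit acts both as a red default reporter and as a transcriptional stop. Downstream of the second loxP sits QFGal4, a synthetic activator that fuses a portion of the Neurospora crassa qa-1F (QF) protein, presumably including its DNA-binding region, to the yeast GAL4 activation domain, with its own SV40 poly(A).

Before recombination, cells show red nuclei and do not express QFGal4. Cre excises the mScarlet-stop cassette and places QFGal4 under ubi control. QFGal4 can then activate responder transgenes of the QF binary system, conventionally QUAS-driven, in the recombined cells and their descendants. The depositor describes its use for Cre-dependent QFGal4 expression in lineage tracing experiments.
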