Features (pLannotate 1.2.2; 26 found; start..end, strand, type, name):
    611..635     -  protein_bind   attB1: mutant version of attB; recombination site for the Gateway® BP reaction BP Clonase™
   1357..1530    -  CDS            Tyr (fragment) (sequence partly withheld): TYRO_MOUSE - Experimental evidence at protein level: Swiss-Prot protein existence level 1. This is a copper-containing oxidase that functions in the formation of pigments such as melanins and other polyphenolic compounds (PubMed:2517217). Catalyzes the initial and rate limiting step in the cascade of reactions leading to melanin production from tyrosine (PubMed:2517217, PubMed:1537333). In addition to hydroxylating tyrosine to DOPA (3,4-dihydroxyphenylalanine), also catalyzes the oxidation of DOPA to DOPA-quinone, and possibly the oxidation of DHI (5,6- dihydroxyindole) to indole-5,6 quinone (
   1530..1751    +  rep_origin     M13 ori (fragment) (sequence partly withheld): M13 bacteriophage origin of replication; arrow indicates direction of (+) strand synthesis
   1777..1881    +  promoter       AmpR promoter: bla
   1882..2742    +  CDS            AmpR: β-lactamase; bla; confers resistance to ampicillin, carbenicillin, and related antibiotics
   2913..3501    +  rep_origin     ori: high-copy-number ColE1/pMB1/pBR322/pUC origin of replication
   3684..3776    +  CDS            lacI (fragment): lac repressor; lacI; The lac repressor binds to the lac operator to inhibit transcription in E. coli. This inhibition can be relieved by adding lactose or isopropyl-β-D-thiogalactopyranoside (IPTG).
   3789..3810    +  protein_bind   CAP binding site: CAP binding activates transcription in the presence of cAMP. E. coli catabolite activator protein
   3825..3855    +  promoter       lac promoter: promoter for the E. coli lac operon
   3863..3879    +  protein_bind   lac operator: The lac repressor binds to the lac operator to inhibit transcription in E. coli. This inhibition can be relieved by adding lactose or isopropyl-β-D-thiogalactopyranoside (IPTG). lac repressor encoded by lacI
   3924..3942    +  promoter       T3 promoter: promoter for bacteriophage T3 RNA polymerase
   3955..3995    +  misc_feature   MCS (fragment): pBluescript multiple cloning site
   4655..4789    +  polyA_signal   SV40 poly(A) signal: SV40 polyadenylation signal
   4794..4811    +  promoter       T7 promoter (fragment): promoter for bacteriophage T7 RNA polymerase
   4967..4984    -  promoter       minP (fragment): minimal TATA-box promoter with low basal activity
   5172..5306    +  polyA_signal   SV40 poly(A) signal: SV40 polyadenylation signal
   5311..5328    +  promoter       T7 promoter (fragment): promoter for bacteriophage T7 RNA polymerase
   5350..5694    -  CDS            GAL4 activation domain: activation domain of the GAL4 transcriptional activator; Saccharomyces cerevisiae GAL4 (truncated)
   5740..6327    -  CDS            qa-1f (fragment): QA1F_NEUCR - Protein predicted: Swiss-Prot protein existence level 4. Transcription activation of genes for enzymes and proteins of quinate metabolism by binding to a 16 base-pair sequence (consensus 5'- GGRTAARYRYTTAYCC-3') in front of each Qa genes. From Neurospora crassa (strain ATCC 24698 / 74-OR23-1A / CBS 708.71 / DSM 1257 / FGSC 987).
   6375..6408    -  protein_bind   loxP: Cre-mediated recombination occurs in the 8-bp core sequence (GCATACAT). Cre recombinase
   6475..6609    +  polyA_signal   SV40 poly(A) signal: SV40 polyadenylation signal
   6614..6631    +  promoter       T7 promoter (fragment): promoter for bacteriophage T7 RNA polymerase
   6649..6669    +  protein_bind   attB3: mutant version of attB; core recombination site for the Gateway® BP reaction BP Clonase™
   6807..7502    -  CDS            mScarlet: mScarlet is a basic (constitutively fluorescent) red fluorescent protein published in 2016, derived from synthetic construct. It has moderate acid sensitivity.
   7527..7560    -  protein_bind   loxP: Cre-mediated recombination occurs in the 8-bp core sequence (GCATACAT). Cre recombinase
   8014..8037    +  misc_feature   CEN4 (fragment): S. cerevisiae CEN4 centromere
>Addgene plasmid #155125 | pTol2-ubi:loxP-mScarletNLS-SV40pA-loxp-QFGal4-SV40pA | addgene full sequence | sequence record 310861 | Addgene NGS Result
AGTCGCATGTCATCGACAAATCATTTCTGTAATGTCCCATGTGACTGTGTTGCCATAGTTGAAAACAAGC
ATGCATGGTTAAAGAAACAAACCAGACAAACCTGTTCCAAATTCCCTGAGCCTGAGGTAGTACAGGTTAG
CTGTTGTAAGCAGTTTTCTTTAACCAGAAAGTACAGCACTCAGAGCTAAATAAATAAAATAATATATGTA
AAATATAATAAAATATATAGGGCAGCTAGTGAGTGCTGTGCCTTTTTATGTTGACAGTCATCTAATTTCT
GGATTAGGCCTAGTCATTGTGGAATCAGGTCACTGATCCCTCCATGAGCTTGAACAACTGCTAGAATATC
CAGATCTTCTGAACCAATTTTCTTGAAATATGAATGAAAGGGCAAGTTTATAAGTACAAAACTAATCACT
GTTTGAGGGTTGTAGAGAACAGCCTATAAAAATTAGGTTTATTTAAGCCTACTGCTTTGTTATCATTTAT
TCATTTTGCCGTCTGTTGTTTATGTTGCTGGCAATAACACTTAAGAACTTACTCAGAATTTTTTTCAGGA
AATATATAACATAAATGTTTCGACAAATTCTAGAACTTTGCTGGGTCGACAGCCTGCTTTTTTGTACAAA
CTTGTCTCGAGATGGGCCCTTGATATCGATATCATTACCCTGTTATCCCTATACGAAATTAAGCGTACGA
ATGGCCCATCTGGCCTGTGTTTCAGACACCAGGGAGTCTCTGCTCACGTTTCCTGCTATTTGCAGCCTCT
CTATCAAGACTAATACACCTCTTCCCGCATCGGCTGCCTGTGAGAGGCTTTTCAGCACTGCAGGATTGCT
TTTCAGCCCCAAAAGAGCTAGGCTTGACACTAACAATTTTGAGAATCAGCTTCTACTGAAGTTAAATCTG
AGGTTTTACAACTTTGAGTAGCGTGTACTGGCATTAGATTGTCTGTCTTATAGTTTGATAATTAAATACA
AACAGTTCTAAAGCAGGATAAAACCTTGTATGCATTTCATTTAATGTTTTTTGAGATTAAAAGCTTAAAC
AAGAATCTCTAGTTTTCTTTCTTGCTTTTACTTTTACTTCCTTAATACTCAAGTACAATTTTAATGGAGT
ACTTTTTTACTTTTACTCAAGTAAGATTCTAGCCAGATACTTTTACTTTTAATTGAGTAAAATTTTCCCT
AAGTACTTGTACTTTCACTTGAGTAAAATTTTTGAGTACTTTTTACACCTCTGTCAAGAACTCCTGGACA
AACCTCTGACCTGTGTGGAACAGAGTGCATATGGGTGTCTGAACAGATTATTCACGTCTTTTGCAGATCA
GAGGGCATTTCTGGTGTTGTGCAATGACCTGGGTCCAACAGGTAGGCGTACTCGTATCCAAGAGCATTGT
TGGACAGGAGGTAGTCTCCATTCCTATAAAGAGGAAGGAATGGCACCATGTAGTAGCCGTCATTGTGGCC
AATTGGTGCATTGGTACGTGGGTAGATGGACCGGGGAGGCTGATGAGTTCTTAGCCAGC
[32 nt withheld, positions 1530-1561]
CCTTTGACGTTGGAGTCCACGTTCTTT
[37 nt withheld, positions 1589-1625]
ACCCTATCTCGGTCTATTCTTTTGATTTATAAGGGATTTTGCCGATTTCGGCCTATTGGTTAAAAAATGA
GCTGATTTAACAAAAATTTAACGCGAATTTTAACAAAATATTAACGCTTACAATTTAGGTGGCACTTTTC
GGGGAAATGTGCGCGGAACCCCTATTTGTTTATTTTTCTAAATACATTCAAATATGTATCCGCTCATGAG
ACAATAACCCTGATAAATGCTTCAATAATATTGAAAAAGGAAGAGTATGAGTATTCAACATTTCCGTGTC
GCCCTTATTCCCTTTTTTGCGGCATTTTGCCTTCCTGTTTTTGCTCACCCAGAAACGCTGGTGAAAGTAA
AAGATGCTGAAGATCAGTTGGGTGCACGAGTGGGTTACATCGAACTGGATCTCAACAGCGGTAAGATCCT
TGAGAGTTTTCGCCCCGAAGAACGTTTTCCAATGATGAGCACTTTTAAAGTTCTGCTATGTGGCGCGGTA
TTATCCCGTATTGACGCCGGGCAAGAGCAACTCGGTCGCCGCATACACTATTCTCAGAATGACTTGGTTG
AGTACTCACCAGTCACAGAAAAGCATCTTACGGATGGCATGACAGTAAGAGAATTATGCAGTGCTGCCAT
AACCATGAGTGATAACACTGCGGCCAACTTACTTCTGACAACGATCGGAGGACCGAAGGAGCTAACCGCT
TTTTTGCACAACATGGGGGATCATGTAACTCGCCTTGATCGTTGGGAACCGGAGCTGAATGAAGCCATAC
CAAACGACGAGCGTGACACCACGATGCCTGTAGCAATGGCAACAACGTTGCGCAAACTATTAACTGGCGA
ACTACTTACTCTAGCTTCCCGGCAACAATTAATAGACTGGATGGAGGCGGATAAAGTTGCAGGACCACTT
CTGCGCTCGGCCCTTCCGGCTGGCTGGTTTATTGCTGATAAATCTGGAGCCGGTGAGCGTGGGTCTCGCG
GTATCATTGCAGCACTGGGGCCAGATGGTAAGCCCTCCCGTATCGTAGTTATCTACACGACGGGGAGTCA
GGCAACTATGGATGAACGAAATAGACAGATCGCTGAGATAGGTGCCTCACTGATTAAGCATTGGTAACTG
TCAGACCAAGTTTACTCATATATACTTTAGATTGATTTAAAACTTCATTTTTAATTTAAAAGGATCTAGG
TGAAGATCCTTTTTGATAATCTCATGACCAAAATCCCTTAACGTGAGTTTTCGTTCCACTGAGCGTCAGA
CCCCGTAGAAAAGATCAAAGGATCTTCTTGAGATCCTTTTTTTCTGCGCGTAATCTGCTGCTTGCAAACA
AAAAAACCACCGCTACCAGCGGTGGTTTGTTTGCCGGATCAAGAGCTACCAACTCTTTTTCCGAAGGTAA
CTGGCTTCAGCAGAGCGCAGATACCAAATACTGTTCTTCTAGTGTAGCCGTAGTTAGGCCACCACTTCAA
GAACTCTGTAGCACCGCCTACATACCTCGCTCTGCTAATCCTGTTACCAGTGGCTGCTGCCAGTGGCGAT
AAGTCGTGTCTTACCGGGTTGGACTCAAGACGATAGTTACCGGATAAGGCGCAGCGGTCGGGCTGAACGG
GGGGTTCGTGCACACAGCCCAGCTTGGAGCGAACGACCTACACCGAACTGAGATACCTACAGCGTGAGCT
ATGAGAAAGCGCCACGCTTCCCGAAGGGAGAAAGGCGGACAGGTATCCGGTAAGCGGCAGGGTCGGAACA
GGAGAGCGCACGAGGGAGCTTCCAGGGGGAAACGCCTGGTATCTTTATAGTCCTGTCGGGTTTCGCCACC
TCTGACTTGAGCGTCGATTTTTGTGATGCTCGTCAGGGGGGCGGAGCCTATGGAAAAACGCCAGCAACGC
GGCCTTTTTACGGTTCCTGGCCTTTTGCTGGCCTTTTGCTCACATGTTCTTTCCTGCGTTATCCCCTGAT
TCTGTGGATAACCGTATTACCGCCTTTGAGTGAGCTGATACCGCTCGCCGCAGCCGAACGACCGAGCGCA
GCGAGTCAGTGAGCGAGGAAGCGGAAGAGCGCCCAATACGCAAACCGCCTCTCCCCGCGCGTTGGCCGAT
TCATTAATGCAGCTGGCACGACAGGTTTCCCGACTGGAAAGCGGGCAGTGAGCGCAACGCAATTAATGTG
AGTTAGCTCACTCATTAGGCACCCCAGGCTTTACACTTTATGCTTCCGGCTCGTATGTTGTGTGGAATTG
TGAGCGGATAACAATTTCACACAGGAAACAGCTATGACCATGATTACGCCAAGCGCGCAATTAACCCTCA
CTAAAGGGAACAAAAGCTGGAGCTCCACCGCGGTGGCGGCCGCTCTAGAACTAGTGGATCTGCTGGGCTT
GCTGAAGGTAGGGGGTCAAGAACCAGAGGTGTAAAGTACTTGAGTAATTTTACTTGATTACTGTACTTAA
GTATTATTTTTGGGGATTTTTACTTTACTTGAGTACAATTAAAAATCAATACTTTTACTTTTACTTAATT
ACATTTTTTTAGAAAAAAAAGTACTTTTTACTCCTTACAATTTTATTTACAGTCAAAAAGTACTTATTTT
TTGGAGATCACTTCATTCTATTTTCCCTTGCTATTACCAAACCAATTGAATTGCGCTGATGCCCAGTTTA
ATTTAAATGTTATTTATTCTGCCTATGAAAATCGTTTTCACATTATATGAAATTGGTCAGACATGTTCAT
TGGTCCTTTGGAAGTGACGTCATGTCACATCTATTACCACAATGCACAGCACCTTGACCTGGAAATTAGG
GAAATTATAACAGTCAATCAGTGGAAGAAAATGGAGGAAGTATGTGATTCATCAGCAGCTGCGAGCAGCA
CAGTCCAAAATCAGCCACAGGATCAAGAGCACCCGTGGCCGTATCTTCGCAGATCACGCGTGTGGCCGGC
CAAGGTACCGTACCTGGTTACCCGGGGAAAAAAACCTCCCACACCTCCCCCTGAACCTGAAACATAAAAT
GAATGCAATTGTTGTTGTTAACTTGTTTATTGCAGCTTATAATGGTTACAAATAAAGCAATAGCATCACA
AATTTCACAAATAAAGCATTTTTTTCACTGCATTCTAGTTGTGGTTTGTCCAAACTCATCAATGTATCTT
ATCATGTCTGGATCTACGTAATACGACTCACTATAGTTCTAGAGGCTCGCGATCGCAGGTCCAGGGTTCT
CCTCCACGTCTCCAGCCTGCTTCAGCAGGCTGAAGTTAGTAGCTCCGCTTCCGTTTAAACTACTTCGAGG
TCGAGGGAATTCGTGTGGAGGAGCTCAAAGTGAGGCTGAGACGCGATGGGATCCATTATATACCCTCTAG
AGTCGACCCTTGCGAGGATAATTGTTTATCCTTGAGGATAATTGTTTATCCTTGAGGATAATTGTTTATC
CTTGAGGATAATTGTTTATCCTTGAGGATAATTGTTTATCCTTGATTAATTAAGAAAAAAACCTCCCACA
CCTCCCCCTGAACCTGAAACATAAAATGAATGCAATTGTTGTTGTTAACTTGTTTATTGCAGCTTATAAT
GGTTACAAATAAAGCAATAGCATCACAAATTTCACAAATAAAGCATTTTTTTCACTGCATTCTAGTTGTG
GTTTGTCCAAACTCATCAATGTATCTTATCATGTCTGGATCTACGTAATACGACTCACTATAGTTCTAGA
GGCTCGGCGCGCCTTTACTCTTTTTTTGGGTTTGGTGGGGTATCTTCATCATCGAATAGATAGTTATATA
CATCATCCATTGTAGTGGTATTAAACATCCCTGTAGTGATTCCAAACGCGTTATACGCAGTTTGGTCCGT
CCAACCAGGTGACAGTGGTTTTGAATTATTACCATCATCAATTTTACTAGCCGTGATTTCATTATTCATG
AAGTTATCATGAACGTTAGAGGAGGCAATTGGTTGTGAAAGCGCTTGAGAATTTGTTTGAGTTGTTATGA
GGTTCGGACCGTTGCTACTGTTAGTGAAAGTGAAGGACAATGAGCTATCAGCAATATTCCCACTTTGATT
AAAATTGGCGCCACCAAACAAAGCAGACGGGGTCAGTGGCACTAATGATTGCAGCTGTTGCTGTTGACCG
GCGCTACTAGTGCTAGCACCTGAGAGAAGACGGGTGATGCTTTTGTTGACTCGACTCGTCGCCCATCTTG
CATGCAGGCGTTCTGCAGCAGGCGAGTCTTTGCCGACCAGGAGAGCGCTGCCCTGGCCAGCATCACGGAC
CAAAAGATTGTGGAGGGCGTCCTCGCTGCGGGCAACGTTCTCGAACATCCAAGCCAGAGCCAGTTCGAGA
GTGCGGATGTAGCCCGTCTGGACTCCTCGCTTCTTGGGACTGGCCTGGTAGGTACACGACCGGCCCTGCG
ACACACAGGGGAAGCAAGCCGGCTGGATTCCATCACACTTTTCACGTGCAGCTCGACACTGATCACAGGC
CCTCGAGACTCTCTGGCGTTTCGAACGAGCGGGCTCGACAAGTAACGTCGTCGTGGTAGGGCCGAGGCCG
GGTGTGTCAATGTTGGTCAAGTCCGCAAAACGGGCGTTGTTGCTGCTTGCTGCAGTGTTAGCGACATGAC
CATCAGCATTGCCATCAGCATGGCCATCAGCGTGGGCATTGGCTTCGGCAGCGGCATTGAGTGTCTTGCG
TTTAGGCGGCATCTTCCTCTTCTTCTTGGGTGCCATGGTGGCGGCGACCTGCAGGCGGTATAACTTCGTA
TAATGTATGCTATACGAAGTTATCTCGAAAAAAACCTCCCACACCTCCCCCTGAACCTGAAACATAAAAT
GAATGCAATTGTTGTTGTTAACTTGTTTATTGCAGCTTATAATGGTTACAAATAAAGCAATAGCATCACA
AATTTCACAAATAAAGCATTTTTTTCACTGCATTCTAGTTGTGGTTTGTCCAAACTCATCAATGTATCTT
ATCATGTCTGGATCTACGTAATACGACTCACTATAGTTCTAGAGGCTCGAGTGCAACTATGTATAATAAA
GTTGCACCGGTTTTACTTGTACAAGTAGCGTCTTCGTTCACTGCTGCGACTTCGGCTCCGTTGACGGCGT
TTTCGTTCACTGCTGCGACTTCGGCTGCGATTGCGGCTCCTAGAGCGCTGGCGATGCCTTCTGTGCCTGC
TCTTGTACAGCTCGTCCATTCCGCCTGTGCTGTGGCGTCCCTCGCTTCTCTCGTACTGTTCCACCACGGT
GTAGTCCTCGTTGTGGCTGGTGATGTCCAGCTTTCTGTCCACGTTGTAGGCGCCAGGCATCTGCACAGGT
TTCTTGGCCTTGTAGGTGGTCTTGAAGTCGGCCAGGTATCTTCCGCCGTCTTTCAGTCTCAGGGCCATCT
TGATGTCGCCCTTCAGCACGCCATCTTCAGGGTACAGTCTCTCGGTGCTGGCTTCCCATCCCATGGTCTT
TTTCTGCATCACAGGTCCGTCAGGAGGGAAGTTTGTTCCGCGCAGCTTCACTTTGTAGATCAGGGTTCCA
TCTTCCAGGCTGGTATCCTGTGTCACTGTCACGGCTCCGCCGTCCTCGAAGTTCATCACTCTCTCCCACT
TGAATCCCTCAGGGAAGCTCTGCTTGTAGTAGTCAGGGATGTCAGCAGGGTGCTTTGTGAAGGCGCGGCT
TCCGTACATAAACTGTGGAGACAGGATGTCCCAGCTGAAAGGCAGAGGTCCGCCTTTGGTCACTTTCAGC
TTGGCGGTCTGTGTTCCCTCGTAAGGTCTGCCCTCGCCTTCGCCTTCGATCTCGAACTCGTGTCCGTTCA
TGCTGCCTTCCATGTGCACCTTGAAGCGCATGAATTCTTTGATCACGGCCTCGCCCTTGCTCACCATGGT
GGCGGCGAACCGGTAGCTCGTATAACTTCGTATAATGTATGCTATACGAAGTTATCCTAGGTTAGATCCT
GTAAACAAATTCAAAGTAAGATTAGCAATCACACATTTCCATTTAAAAAATACTACAATGTTCTAGCCAA
TAATGTATGTTTTGCACTTCTCCCATGTTAAACGAGATAGTTCACCCGAAAATGAAATTTTACTTTGCAT
TTGGTCACCCTTAAATGTTACAAACCTTTAAAATAATAGAAAACTATTGACTATACTTGTAGAGAAAAAT
AAATACTATCCAAAACAATGGCTGACAGTGGACTATAGAATGCATTTTACCTGCAGCAAAATTGTCCAAA
TGATCCTATATGAAAATTTAGGGTCTTACCTAGTGAAATGATAGCTCATTTTGCACAAGCTCTGAGATTT
GGCTTTGTGCATCATGAAATCTAATTATGTCATGCATTTCCAAAGCATTGGCCATTTTAAACAAACTGCA
CATCTGTGCAGTTTACATTGTTTTAAAATAAAAAATAAAAAATTAAGAAATAAAGAATAATAATGTTCCA
CAACATTACATTAGGTAGCAGATTGGCAGAGAACCAAAGGGTGGGGCCAGTAAGGAAGGACTTCTACACA
GTAAGGAAACGCTGAAATTCAACTTAATCACTCAGTCATTTAAAAATAAATACTTTTATTTTTTTTATTT
TTAAAGGTCTAATGGTTTCATTAGATAAGACTGTTATTCCTTGACTGGGATCATTTAGAACCATTTGAAG
CCACATATTGCATTTTGGAATTTTAAACTAACAAGCTCCACAATATAGAGAAAAAAATCTTGAAACTTTT
TCAAAAACAATTTCTTCATTAATGATGAAAAAAAGGGATCATGGATGAAAAAAGGCTAAGTAAATTTTGA
TTTGGGAAGTGAACTAATCCTTTAAGACATACCAGAATTCAATAAGATGGGAATAGTTTGTAATGGAAGC
AGGTGAAGATTTAATAATCTTACATCAAACAATATAGTTTTCTTCCTGAAGCATGATCAATCGACCATAT
TAGTGGCACAGGCTATCAACAATGCCAATGAACCAAAATTATTATTGCAATAAGTGTCATGATTTTGGCT
GTACCAATTAGTTAGACTGTGGGGAAACATTTGGAGTACTATAGACTGCCAAATATTATAGAGAAGAAAA
AAAAACTGTTGGAGGAACAAAAAGGTATTTGTGGTTGGCTAAACTGAACTAGGATTTTTAGAGCAACAAC
GTTTATATTTTTTCTTATTTCCGATCAAGTAAGAAAAATATCAAGCATATTACTTAATAGACAGCCTTTA
TTTAATTCAATTTGTAAAAATATTGCACCCTTTACTGTTTAAAAAAGTCCTTCTCGTAGCTTACAGAGCA
TACATAGACAGAACAGCATACTCAGTAGTCTATTAACATGTAACGTTACTGTTATTACAACTGAGTATCG
CCAGTATGCTGCATCAACTAGCCAATTCTTGACATAAAACATCTACAATGTACATCTCTTACATTTGTTT
CATGACACTAGAAAACATCTTAATTTTCTCCAGTTCAGTGCATTGTAATCATGGATTATTTTGATATATT
AAATTAATTGGATATTTCCTCATTTTAACATTTCCTCATTTCTCAACATGACAAACTAAAAGTAAGGCAA
AATTATTTTTAAAATGATTAAGTTATAACTCTCTGTAACATGGCGGCTGTACTGTATGTAACATCCGGGT
TCTTTGTTCACAAACTATGATTCAGCAAAAAAAATAAATAAACTAAAACAAATAAATTAAAAATACTGAC
AAAAATCTAACAAAACCAACCTGATCACACGCAAACACGGTAACCTATTTGACGTTAACAACCTAACCAT
TTTAATACACGAAGATTTAACTTACGTGTAATGCAAGTTACTGGTCCTCCGCGGTCATTTTCTGATTGTC
TGACCGAAAATGTCCGCGGAGAATCAACACAAAACGTCTCTTGTAATAAAGAAAGCGAAAGTTTACTATA
ATTAAAGTAATACGCTATGGTTTTAAAGAATGGCATGAAAACAAACTAGGAAATTCGCTCTTACCGTTAA
TATTTGCGTTGAAACGGAACAGTACGGCTCCTGAAACTGATCTTCTTCTTCGAAAAATCTGCCGATGGTC
GAGAGTCCTACTGTATTTATAGAAACCCAGGGCCGTGACGTTCATGAGACGTCACATGACCAGATCTTTC
CGCAGTCAAATCCTAAAAATACATAATTACCCTGAAAACTAATGATTGCTATGGTTATGTTCTAGGAATT
ACATGTTTTGTATCAATAATTTAAATGTATTTATAATTATCATATAAAGGAAGTTTCCAGAATGTGCTGG
AATGGGCCGGTCTCGCAGGACAGTCTACAAGCAGTGATTGGCTGCTTTGGTTGTTTATTCGCTTTGCTAT
TGGTGAATCAGACTTGTGGAATCTGGACCAGGAAAAGCGGAGAACTGTGGCAAAGGGTACTGTAAAACAG
AAACAGAACTGCCAGCAATACTTGATATTTAATAATGTTTAAAAATGTGTTGTGTTGTTTTTTTTTGTAT
ATGTTCTATTCTGCACGGGTTTAACATTTGAATATAGCAAATACATGACAGGAGGATGTTTTCACAAAGA
TGTTTAACCAAAAACAACATTTGTTTACAAAAAAAACACAGTGTCATTCTACATTGTTTGTGTTTTAGCC
TAGGCCTTATACAGTGTCGTGTCAACCAGCACACTTATATATAGAACGCAATGTGTGAAACAGATGGCAC
TGCTTTGAGACACACTGACCTTATACTGACTATCTGTTGCTGAGTGAACAGCAGCACAAAGTTGCTACAA
AGCTGGATTGAAAATATAATTATATGATTTTTGTTAAAAGTTTGCTTTTTGGGATCTTTGCGCTTTATTA
AAGAAA
